>Addgene plasmid #159540 | R989-X08-566: His6-MBP-tev-G-Hs.KRAS4b(1-169) G12C | addgene full sequence | sequence record 313155 | Addgene NGS Result
TTAATACGACTCACTATAGGGGAATTGTGAGCGGATAACAATTCCCCTCTAGAAATAATTTTGTTTAACT
TTAAGAAGGAGATATACATATGAGATCCCATCACCATCACCATCACGGCAAAATCGAAGAAGGTAAACTG
GTAATCTGGATTAACGGCGATAAAGGCTATAACGGTCTCGCTGAAGTCGGTAAGAAATTCGAGAAAGATA
CCGGAATTAAAGTCACCGTTGAGCATCCGGATAAACTGGAAGAGAAATTCCCACAGGTTGCGGCAACTGG
CGATGGCCCTGACATTATCTTCTGGGCACACGACCGCTTTGGTGGCTACGCTCAATCTGGCCTGTTGGCT
GAAATCACCCCGGACAAAGCGTTCCAGGACAAGCTGTATCCGTTTACCTGGGATGCCGTACGTTACAACG
GCAAGCTGATTGCTTACCCGATCGCTGTTGAAGCGTTATCGCTGATTTATAACAAAGATCTGCTGCCGAA
CCCGCCAAAAACCTGGGAAGAGATCCCGGCGCTGGATAAAGAACTGAAAGCGAAAGGTAAGAGCGCGCTG
ATGTTCAACCTGCAAGAACCGTACTTCACCTGGCCGCTGATTGCTGCTGACGGGGGTTATGCGTTCAAGT
ATGAAAACGGCAAGTACGACATTAAAGACGTGGGCGTGGATAACGCTGGCGCGAAAGCGGGTCTGACCTT
CCTGGTTGACCTGATTAAAAACAAACACATGAATGCAGACACCGATTACTCCATCGCAGAAGCTGCCTTT
AATAAAGGCGAAACAGCGATGACCATCAACGGCCCGTGGGCATGGTCCAACATCGACACCAGCAAAGTGA
ATTATGGTGTAACGGTACTGCCGACCTTCAAGGGTCAACCATCCAAACCGTTCGTTGGCGTGCTGAGCGC
AGGTATTAACGCCGCCAGTCCGAACAAAGAGCTGGCAAAAGAGTTCCTCGAAAACTATCTGCTGACTGAT
GAAGGTCTGGAAGCGGTTAATAAAGACAAACCGCTGGGTGCCGTAGCGCTGAAGTCTTACGAGGAAGAGT
TGGCGAAAGATCCACGTATTGCCGCCACCATGGAAAACGCCCAGAAAGGTGAAATCATGCCGAACATCCC
GCAGATGTCCGCTTTCTGGTATGCCGTGCGTACTGCGGTGATCAACGCCGCCAGCGGTCGTCAGACTGTC
GATGAAGCCCTGAAAGACGCGCAGACTAATTCGGGATCTGATATCACAAGTTTGTACAAAAAAGTTGGCG
AAAACCTGTACTTCCAAGGCATGACTGAATATAAACTTGTGGTAGTTGGAGCTTGTGGCGTAGGCAAGAG
TGCCTTGACGATACAGCTAATTCAGAATCATTTTGTGGACGAATATGATCCAACAATAGAGGATTCCTAC
AGGAAGCAAGTAGTAATTGATGGAGAAACCTGTCTCTTGGATATTCTCGACACAGCAGGTCAAGAGGAGT
ACAGTGCAATGAGGGACCAGTACATGAGGACTGGGGAGGGCTTTCTTTGTGTATTTGCCATAAATAATAC
TAAATCATTTGAAGATATTCACCATTATAGAGAACAAATTAAAAGAGTTAAGGACTCTGAAGATGTACCT
ATGGTCCTAGTAGGAAATAAATGTGATTTGCCTTCTAGAACAGTAGACACAAAACAGGCTCAGGACTTAG
CAAGAAGTTATGGAATTCCTTTTATTGAAACATCAGCAAAGACAAGACAGGGTGTTGATGATGCCTTCTA
TACATTAGTTCGAGAAATTCGAAAACATAAAGAAAAGTAATCAACTTTCTTGTACAAAGTGGTGATATCG
CTAGCTAGATAGCTAGAAGCTTGCGGCCGCACAGCTGTATACACGTGCAAGCCAGCCAGAACTCGCTCCT
GAAGACCCAGAGGATCTCGAGCACCACCACCACCACCACTAATGTTAATTAAGTTGGGCGTTCCTAGGCT
GATAAAACAGAATTTGCCTGGCGGCAGTAGCGCGGTGGTCCCACCTGACCCCATGCCGAACTCAGAAGTG
AAACGCCGTAGCGCCGATGGTAGTGTGGGGTCTCCCCATGCGAGAGTAGGGAACTGCCAGGCATCAAATA
AAACGAAAGGCTCAGTCGAAAGACTGGGCCTTTCGTTTTATCTGTTGTTTGTCGGTGAACGCTCTCCTGA
GTAGGACAAATCCGCCGGGAGCGGATTTGAACGTTGCGAAGCAACGGCCCGGAGGGTGGCGGGCAGGACG
CCCGCCATAAACTGCCAGGCATCAAATTAAGCAGAAGGCCATCCTGACGGATGGCCTTTTTGCGTTTCTA
CAAACTCTTTTGTTTATTTTTCTAAATACATTCAAATATGTATCCGCTGAGCAATAACTAGCATAACCCC
TTGGGGCCTCTAAACGGGTCTTGAGGGGTTTTTTGCTGAAAGGAGGAACTATATCCGGATTGGCGAATGG
G
[124 nt withheld, positions 2452-2575]
C
[91 nt withheld, positions 2577-2667]
A
[49 nt withheld, positions 2669-2717]
CCTTTGACGTTGGAGTCCACGTTCTTT
[37 nt withheld, positions 2745-2781]
ACCCTATCTCGGTCTATTCTTTTGATTTATAAGGGATTTTGCCGATTTCGGCCTATTGGTTAAAAAATGA
GCTGATTTAACAAAAATTTAACGCGAATTTTAACAAAATATTAACGTTTACAATTTCTGGCGGCACGATG
GCATGAGATTATCAAAAAGGATCTTCACCTAGATCCTTTTAAATTAAAAATGAAGTTTTAAATCAATCTA
AAGTATATATGAGTAAACTTGGTCTGACAGTTACCAATGCTTAATCAGTGAGGCACCTATCTCAGCGATC
TGTCTATTTCGTTCATCCATAGTTGCCTGACTCCCCGTCGTGTAGATAACTACGATACGGGAGGGCTTAC
CATCTGGCCCCAGTGCTGCAATGATACCGCGAGACCCACGCTCACCGGCTCCAGATTTATCAGCAATAAA
CCAGCCAGCCGGAAGGGCCGAGCGCAGAAGTGGTCCTGCAACTTTATCCGCCTCCATCCAGTCTATTAAT
TGTTGCCGGGAAGCTAGAGTAAGTAGTTCGCCAGTTAATAGTTTGCGCAACGTTGTTGCCATTGCTACAG
GCATCGTGGTGTCACGCTCGTCGTTTGGTATGGCTTCATTCAGCTCCGGTTCCCAACGATCAAGGCGAGT
TACATGATCCCCCATGTTGTGCAAAAAAGCGGTTAGCTCCTTCGGTCCTCCGATCGTTGTCAGAAGTAAG
TTGGCCGCAGTGTTATCACTCATGGTTATGGCAGCACTGCATAATTCTCTTACTGTCATGCCATCCGTAA
GATGCTTTTCTGTGACTGGTGAGTACTCAACCAAGTCATTCTGAGAATAGTGTATGCGGCGACCGAGTTG
CTCTTGCCCGGCGTCAATACGGGATAATACCGCGCCACATAGCAGAACTTTAAAAGTGCTCATCATTGGA
AAACGTTCTTCGGGGCGAAAACTCTCAAGGATCTTACCGCTGTTGAGATCCAGTTCGATGTAACCCACTC
GTGCACCCAACTGATCTTCAGCATCTTTTACTTTCACCAGCGTTTCTGGGTGAGCAAAAACAGGAAGGCA
AAATGCCGCAAAAAAGGGAATAAGGGCGACACGGAAATGTTGAATACTCATACTCTTCCTTTTTCAATCA
TGATTGAAGCATTTATCAGGGTTATTGTCTCATGAGCGGATACATATTTGAATGTATTTAGAAAAATAAA
CAAATAGGTCATGACCAAAATCCCTTAACGTGAGTTTTCGTTCCACTGAGCGTCAGACCCCGTAGAAAAG
ATCAAAGGATCTTCTTGAGATCCTTTTTTTCTGCGCGTAATCTGCTGCTTGCAAACAAAAAAACCACCGC
TACCAGCGGTGGTTTGTTTGCCGGATCAAGAGCTACCAACTCTTTTTCCGAAGGTAACTGGCTTCAGCAG
AGCGCAGATACCAAATACTGTCCTTCTAGTGTAGCCGTAGTTAGGCCACCACTTCAAGAACTCTGTAGCA
CCGCCTACATACCTCGCTCTGCTAATCCTGTTACCAGTGGCTGCTGCCAGTGGCGATAAGTCGTGTCTTA
CCGGGTTGGACTCAAGACGATAGTTACCGGATAAGGCGCAGCGGTCGGGCTGAACGGGGGGTTCGTGCAC
ACAGCCCAGCTTGGAGCGAACGACCTACACCGAACTGAGATACCTACAGCGTGAGCTATGAGAAAGCGCC
ACGCTTCCCGAAGGGAGAAAGGCGGACAGGTATCCGGTAAGCGGCAGGGTCGGAACAGGAGAGCGCACGA
GGGAGCTTCCAGGGGGAAACGCCTGGTATCTTTATAGTCCTGTCGGGTTTCGCCACCTCTGACTTGAGCG
TCGATTTTTGTGATGCTCGTCAGGGGGGCGGAGCCTATGGAAAAACGCCAGCAACGCGGCCTTTTTACGG
TTCCTGGCCTTTTGCTGGCCTTTTGCTCACATGTTCTTTCCTGCGTTATCCCCTGATTCTGTGGATAACC
GTATTACCGCCTTTGAGTGAGCTGATACCGCTCGCCGCAGCCGAACGACCGAGCGCAGCGAGTCAGTGAG
CGAGGAAGCGGAAGAGCGCCTGATGCGGTATTTTCTCCTTACGCATCTGTGCGGTATTTCACACCGCAAT
GGTGCACTCTCAGTACAATCTGCTCTGATGCCGCATAGTTAAGCCAGTATACACTCCGCTATCGCTACGT
GACTGGGTCATGGCTGCGCCCCGACACCCGCCAACACCCGCTGACGCGCCCTGACGGGCTTGTCTGCTCC
CGGCATCCGCTTACAGACAAGCTGTGACCGTCTCCGGGAGCTGCATGTGTCAGAGGTTTTCACCGTCATC
ACCGAAACGCGCGAGGCAGCTGCGGTAAAGCTCATCAGCGTGGTCGTGAAGCGATTCACAGATGTCTGCC
TGTTCATCCGCGTCCAGCTCGTTGAGTTTCTCCAGAAGCGTTAATGTCTGGCTTCTGATAAAGCGGGCCA
TGTTAAGGGCGGTTTTTTCCTGTTTGGTCACTGATGCCTCCGTGTAAGGGGGATTTCTGTTCATGGGGGT
AATGATACCGATGAAACGAGAGAGGATGCTCACGATACGGGTTACTGATGATGAACATGCCCGGTTACTG
GAACGTTGTGAGGGTAAACAACTGGCGGTATGGATGCGGCGGGACCAGAGAAAAATCACTCAGGGTCAAT
GCCAGCGCTTCGTTAATACAGATGTAGGTGTTCCACAGGGTAGCCAGCAGCATCCTGCGATGCAGATCCG
GAACATAATGGTGCAGGGCGCTGACTTCCGCGTTTCCAGACTTTACGAAACACGGAAACCGAAGACCATT
CATGTTGTTGCTCAGGTCGCAGACGTTTTGCAGCAGCAGTCGCTTCACGTTCGCTCGCGTATCGGTGATT
CATTCTGCTAACCAGTAAGGCAACCCCGCCAGCCTAGCCGGGTCCTCAACGACAGGAGCACGATCATGCT
AGTCATGCCCCGCGCCCACCGGAAGGAGCTGACTGGGTTGAAGGCTCTCAAGGGCATCGGTCGAGATCCC
GGTGCCTAATGAGTGAGCTAACTTACATTAATTGCGTTGCGCTCACTGCCCGCTTTCCAGTCGGGAAACC
TGTCGTGCCAGCTGCATTAATGAATCGGCCAACGCGCGGGGAGAGGCGGTTTGCGTATTGGGCGCCAGGG
TGGTTTTTCTTTTCACCAGTGAGACGGGCAACAGCTGATTGCCCTTCACCGCCTGGCCCTGAGAGAGTTG
CAGCAAGCGGTCCACGCTGGTTTGCCCCAGCAGGCGAAAATCCTGTTTGATGGTGGTTAACGGCGGGATA
TAACATGAGCTGTCTTCGGTATCGTCGTATCCCACTACCGAGATGTCCGCACCAACGCGCAGCCCGGACT
CGGTAATGGCGCGCATTGCGCCCAGCGCCATCTGATCGTTGGCAACCAGCATCGCAGTGGGAACGATGCC
CTCATTCAGCATTTGCATGGTTTGTTGAAAACCGGACATGGCACTCCAGTCGCCTTCCCGTTCCGCTATC
GGCTGAATTTGATTGCGAGTGAGATATTTATGCCAGCCAGCCAGACGCAGACGCGCCGAGACAGAACTTA
ATGGGCCCGCTAACAGCGCGATTTGCTGGTGACCCAATGCGACCAGATGCTCCACGCCCAGTCGCGTACC
GTCTTCATGGGAGAAAATAATACTGTTGATGGGTGTCTGGTCAGAGACATCAAGAAATAACGCCGGAACA
TTAGTGCAGGCAGCTTCCACAGCAATGGCATCCTGGTCATCCAGCGGATAGTTAATGATCAGCCCACTGA
CGCGTTGCGCGAGAAGATTGTGCACCGCCGCTTTACAGGCTTCGACGCCGCTTCGTTCTACCATCGACAC
CACCACGCTGGCACCCAGTTGATCGGCGCGAGATTTAATCGCCGCGACAATTTGCGACGGCGCGTGCAGG
GCCAGACTGGAGGTGGCAACGCCAATCAGCAACGACTGTTTGCCCGCCAGTTGTTGTGCCACGCGGTTGG
GAATGTAATTCAGCTCCGCCATCGCCGCTTCCACTTTTTCCCGCGTTTTCGCAGAAACGTGGCTGGCCTG
GTTCACCACGCGGGAAACGGTCTGATAAGAGACACCGGCATACTCTGCGACATCGTATAACGTTACTGGT
TTCACATTCACCACCCTGAATTGACTCTCTTCCGGGCGCTATCATGCCATACCGCGAAAGGTTTTGCGCC
ATTCGATGGTGTCCGGGATCTCGACGCTCTCCCTTATGCGACTCCTGCATTAGGAAGCAGCCCAGTAGTA
GGTTGAGGCCGTTGAGCACCGCCGCCGCAAGGAATGGTGCATGCAAGGAGATGGCGCCCAACAGTCCCCC
GGCCACGGGGCCTGCCACCATACCCACGCCGAAACAAGCGCTCATGAGCCCGAAGTGGCGAGCCCGATCT
TCCCCATCGGTGATGTCGGCGATATAGGCGCCAGCAACCGCACCTGTGGCGCCGGTGATGCCGGCCACGA
TGCGTCCGGCGTAGAGGATCGAGATCGATCTCGATCCCGCGAAA
Features (pLannotate 1.2.2; 27 found; start..end, strand, type, name):
      2..20      +  promoter       T7 promoter: promoter for bacteriophage T7 RNA polymerase
     21..45      +  protein_bind   lac operator: The lac repressor binds to the lac operator to inhibit transcription in E. coli. This inhibition can be relieved by adding lactose or isopropyl-β-D-thiogalactopyranoside (IPTG). lac repressor encoded by lacI
     60..82      +  RBS            RBS: efficient ribosome binding site from bacteriophage T7 gene 10 (Olins and Rangwala, 1989)
     99..116     +  CDS            7xHis (fragment): 6xHis affinity tag
    120..1217    +  CDS            MBP: maltose binding protein from E. coli; malE (mutated); This version of the gene does not encode a signal sequence, so MBP will remain in the cytosol.
   1237..1254    +  protein_bind   attB1 (fragment): mutant version of attB; core recombination site for the Gateway® BP reaction BP Clonase™
   1260..1276    +  CDS            TEV site (fragment): tobacco etch virus (TEV) protease recognition and cleavage site
   1281..1787    +  CDS            K-Ras (fragment): human small GTPase proto-oncoprotein
   1795..1812    -  protein_bind   attB2 (fragment): mutant version of attB; core recombination site for the Gateway® BP reaction BP Clonase™
   1912..1929    +  CDS            9xHis (fragment): 9xHis affinity tag
   1976..2091    +  ncRNA          5S rRNA: Accession: RF00001 - 5S ribosomal RNA
   2095..2181    +  terminator     rrnB T1 terminator: Escherichia coli rrnB; transcription terminator T1 from the E. coli rrnB gene
   2273..2300    +  terminator     rrnB T2 terminator: transcription terminator T2 from the E. coli rrnB gene
   2319..2358    +  promoter       AmpR promoter (fragment): bla
   2368..2415    +  terminator     T7 terminator: transcription terminator for bacteriophage T7 RNA polymerase
   2452..2907    +  rep_origin     f1 ori (sequence partly withheld): f1 bacteriophage origin of replication; arrow indicates direction of (+) strand synthesis
   3022..3882    -  CDS            AmpR: β-lactamase; bla; confers resistance to ampicillin, carbenicillin, and related antibiotics
   3883..3975    -  promoter       AmpR promoter: bla
   4056..4644    +  rep_origin     ori: high-copy-number ColE1/pMB1/pBR322/pUC origin of replication
   4830..4969    -  misc_feature   bom: basis of mobility region from pBR322
   5071..5262    -  CDS            rop: Rop protein, which maintains plasmids at low copy number; rop
   5279..5659    +  CDS            YPB1_ECOLX: Protein predicted: Swiss-Prot protein existence level 4. From Escherichia coli.
   5721..5785    -  CDS            TcR (fragment): tetracycline efflux protein; tet; confers resistance to tetracycline
   5800..5821    -  protein_bind   CAP binding site: CAP binding activates transcription in the presence of cAMP. E. coli catabolite activator protein
   5834..6916    -  CDS            lacI: lac repressor; lacI; The lac repressor binds to the lac operator to inhibit transcription in E. coli. This inhibition can be relieved by adding lactose or isopropyl-β-D-thiogalactopyranoside (IPTG).
   6917..6994    -  promoter       lacI promoter: lacI
   7002..7281    -  CDS            TcR (fragment): tetracycline efflux protein; tet; confers resistance to tetracycline
