[The description below was written by a language model from this plasmid's Addgene catalogue record and pLannotate feature annotations shown in this document.]
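Description:
R989-X08-566: His6-MBP-tev-G-Hs.KRAS4b(1-169) G12C is a 7.3 kb bacterial expression plasmid built by Gateway recombination into the pDest-566 destination vector, intended for producing a truncated, oncogenic-mutant human KRAS4b protein in E. coli. It is propagated through a ColE1/pBR322-type origin accompanied by the rop gene and the bom region, consistent with its catalogue listing as low copy, and it is selected with ampicillin via the β-lactamase (AmpR) gene. An f1 phage origin is also present, and short tetracycline-resistance fragments are non-functional remnants of the pBR322-derived backbone.

Expression is driven by a T7 promoter fused to a lac operator, followed by the strong T7 gene 10 ribosome binding site. A plasmid-borne lacI gene supplies repressor, so transcription is held off until IPTG is added in a host that provides T7 RNA polymerase. The open reading frame begins with a His6 tag and a signal-sequence-free maltose binding protein, which stays cytosolic and serves as both a solubility enhancer and an affinity handle. An attB1 recombination scar follows, then a TEV protease site and residues 1–169 of KRAS4b carrying the G12C substitution. As the construct name indicates, TEV cleavage should leave a single extra glycine at the N-terminus of the released G-domain. The insert ends before attB2, and an annotated downstream His stretch lies outside the annotated KRAS coding region and is not listed among the tags. The rrnB T1/T2 and T7 terminators close the transcription unit. The record supports its use for bacterial production of KRAS G12C protein; the associated publication concerns biophysical studies of KRAS4b.
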