Addgene plasmid #159540: R989-X08-566: His6-MBP-tev-G-Hs.KRAS4b(1-169) G12C
Purpose: E. coli protein expression of His6-MBP-tev-G-Hs.KRAS4b(1-169) G12C
Depositing lab: Dominic Esposito. Depositing organization: National Cancer Institute (NCI). Publication: Farnesylated and methylated KRAS4b: high yield production of protein suitable for biophysical studies of prenylated protein-lipid interactions. Gillette WK, Esposito D, Abreu Blanco M, Alexander P, Bindu L, Bittner C, Chertov O, Frank PH, Grose C, Jones JE, Meng Z, Perkins S, Van Q, Ghirlando R, Fivash M, Nissley DV, McCormick F, Holderfield M, Stephen AG. Sci Rep. 2015 Nov 2;5:15916. doi: 10.1038/srep15916. PubMed 26522388.
Backbone
  Vector backbone: pDest-566
  Vector type: Bacterial Expression
Growth in bacteria
  Bacterial resistance: Ampicillin, 100 μg/mL
  Growth temperature: 37°C
  Growth strain: DH5alpha
  Copy number: Low Copy
Gene/Insert
  Gene/Insert name: His6-MBP-tev-G-Hs.KRAS4b(1-169) G12C
  Species: H. sapiens (human)
  Mutation: G12C
  Entrez Gene: KRAS (a.k.a. 'C-K-RAS, C-K-RAS, CFC2, K-RAS2A, K-RAS2B, K-RAS4A, K-RAS4B, K-Ras, K-Ras 2, KI-RAS, KRAS1, KRAS2, NS, NS3, OES, RALD, RASK2, c-Ki-ras, c-Ki-ras2)
  Tag / fusion protein: His6-MBP-tev (N terminal on insert)
  Cloning method: Gateway Cloning
Terms and licenses: Academic/Nonprofit Terms; Industry Terms: Not Available to Industry
How to cite: R989-X08-566: His6-MBP-tev-G-Hs.KRAS4b(1-169) G12C was a gift from Dominic Esposito (Addgene plasmid # 159540 ; http://n2t.net/addgene:159540 ; RRID:Addgene_159540)
